>Addgene plasmid #232832 | pHACK-Sparse.FRT10-p65.AD | addgene full sequence | sequence record 461244 | Addgene NGS Result
TTGAGATCCTTTTTTTCTGCGCGTAATCTGCTGCTTGCAAACAAAAAAACCACCGCTACCAGCGGTGGTT
TGTTTGCCGGATCAAGAGCTACCAACTCTTTTTCCGAAGGTAACTGGCTTCAGCAGAGCGCAGATACCAA
ATACTGTTCTTCTAGTGTAGCCGTAGTTAGGCCACCACTTCAAGAACTCTGTAGCACCGCCTACATACCT
CGCTCTGCTAATCCTGTTACCAGTGGCTGCTGCCAGTGGCGATAAGTCGTGTCTTACCGGGTTGGACTCA
AGACGATAGTTACCGGATAAGGCGCAGCGGTCGGGCTGAACGGGGGGTTCGTGCACACAGCCCAGCTTGG
AGCGAACGACCTACACCGAACTGAGATACCTACAGCGTGAGCTATGAGAAAGCGCCACGCTTCCCGAAGG
GAGAAAGGCGGACAGGTATCCGGTAAGCGGCAGGGTCGGAACAGGAGAGCGCACGAGGGAGCTTCCAGGG
GGAAACGCCTGGTATCTTTATAGTCCTGTCGGGTTTCGCCACCTCTGACTTGAGCGTCGATTTTTGTGAT
GCTCGTCAGGGGGGCGGAGCCTATGGAAAAACGCCAGCAACGCGGCCTTTTTACGGTTCCTGGCCTTTTG
CTGGCCTTTTGCTCACATGTTACCGTCGACGATGTAGGTCACGGTCTCGAAGCCGCGGTGCGGGTGCCAG
GGCGTGCCCTTGGGCTCCCCGGGCGCGTACTCCACCTCACCCATCTGGTCCATCATGATGAACGGGTCGA
GGTGGCGGTAGTTGATCCCGGCGAACGCGCGGCGCACCGGGAAGCCCTCGCCCTCGAAACCGCTGGGTGC
GGTGGTCACGGTGAGCACGGGACGTGCGACGGCGTCGGCGGGTGCGGATACGCGGGGCAGCGTCAGCGGG
TTCTCGACGGTCACGGCGGGCATGTCGACAAGCCGAACATATTAATTAAGCATACGCATTAAGCGAACAT
TAAAAAGATGTGAAAACATAACTATTATGTCTAAATAAACACACGTCAGATGTATGTACGTCAACGGAAA
ACCATTGTCTATATATTACAATTACTAAATACATACCAAATTGAATACATATTGATGAAAAATAATAAAT
ACTGGCGAAAGCAAAAAAACGAAACATTTTTATTTTATTGAACAACTCTCAGGCTCCAGGTAGGCAAAAA
AGCACCGACTCGGTGCCACTTTTTCAAGTTGATAACGGACTAGCCTTATTTTAACTTGCTATTTCTAGCT
CTAAAACTCCAGCTTTCTCAGAATACACGACGTTAAATTGAAAATAGGTCTATATATACGAACTGAGTCT
GGAAAAAGAAGTTGAGAATTATAAAAAGTAGTGAGCACTGGCGCCCTCTCTGCTTGGCGAGCTAACCTTT
TCGCCTCTTGGCTGAGTAGGTGGCGTTTCATTCTACTCTGTAAAATTAATGTAGAATTGAAACACTATGG
TCAAAAAATACTTAGGGGCATAAGTTATAAAACGTATGAAATGAATTTTTATCAACCTGGGCTATTCAAA
AATTTTCGAATTATTTTATGTATTTTTTTTAATCGTTTTTCATTATAGGTTAAAATACACTTTAAAAGGA
ATTCTTTCCTGTAAAATAAATATAAATAAATATGCTTTATTGACAGAAAATTTGATGTTTTTGTATTTGA
GTAGGAGCAATCACAGGTGAGCAAAAAAGCACCGACTCGGTGCCACTTTTTCAAGTTGATAACGGACTAG
CCTTATTTTAACTTGCTATTTCTAGCTCTAAAACGTTGTGGTACGCTGCACATCGAAGTTCACCCGGATA
TCTTTCCTATATATACTGTACTCTTGCAGAATATGTACTTGGGAATCATAAGGATGCGAAGGACGTACGC
GCTGTGTCTGTAACTAAGGGGTTGCTTTCGGGTACCTACCATGCCAATGATGGGACTACCGCCGGATAGG
AATCCCTTTTGGGTGCACACCGTCACCTCCAGTTCCGTCTGCCTGAGTTCGGCAATGGAAATCAGGTACT
CAAAGGATGCATCGTAGACGGGGTTGCAGTTGTCCTTGATCACGCTCGTCTTGCGTTTCGACTCCTTGGT
GCGTCCAGGCAACAGATACAGCTTAACATACGGATCGGGGATATTGCTGGGATCGCGAAGTGGTATCTTC
TGGATTTTGTGTATGGTCACGTCTAGTTTTTGACGCTGGGCGCTGTAGCGGATCGACAACTGCATTCGTC
CAAGGCCATGTTCGCCGGGTGAGGAGGTGGAGTCTGGAAAGCGGTGGGTCAGCACAGAGGTGGCCAGCTC
GCTGATGGGTTTTTCGCTGGAGGTGGAGGCCGACATGGCCGGGGAGATTTTCGTAGCCGCCACAGGATCT
TCTTCACTGATGGGCGATTCGGCGGACAAACGCTTGCTGGATGCCTGAGATTCCTAAAAGCAATGGCAAA
TTAGATTCAATTAAAACAAAAATTGTTTATATAACAAAGTAAAAGAAAAAAAAAAAGAATCACAGATTCT
CCCCGACGGGGAATTGAACCCCGGTCTCCCGCGTGACAGGCGGGGATACTAACCACTATACTATCGAGGA
CGTTGAAAATGAATTCAGATCACTAGAAGTTCCTATACTTTCTAGAGAATAGGAACTTCACTAGTCTATT
ACTCTTTTTTTGGGTTTGGTGGGGTATCTTCATCATCGAATAGATAGTTATATACATCATCCATTGTAGT
GGTATTAAACATCCCTGTAGTGATTCCAAACGCGTTATACGCAGTTTGGTCCGTCCAACCAGGTGACAGT
GGTTTTGAATTATTACCATCATCAATTTTACTAGCCGTGATTTCATTATTCATGAAGTTATCATGAACGT
TAGAGGAGGCAATTGGTTGTGAAAGCGCTTGAGAATTTGTTTGAGTTGTTATGAGGTTCGGACCGTTGCT
ACTGTTAGTGAAAGTGAAGGACAATGAGCTATCAGCAATATTCCCACTTTGATTAAAATTGGCGCCACCA
AACAAAGCAGACGGGGTCAGTGGCACTAATGATTGCAGCTGTTGCTGTTGCCCTAGAAAAGGCGTGACTG
AGCGATGCGAAGGTGTGCTTCTTGGTATTGTCACTGGAGAGTTACGAGAGGGTGGACGGTTAGATAACAG
CTTGACTAGATCACTGAAACTTGCTCCTGATTTCAATGGCACAGGTGAAGGCCCTACTGAGCCAGGAGAA
ACATATTTAACACTGATATTGTTGACATTTTCCTCCGGAAGAGTAGGGTATTGGGCGATAGTTGCAGAAC
CGACAATATTTTTAATGGCGCTACCATTACTATTGTTATAACTGATATGCGGTAATGGGATTGCACACTG
TGATAACAGAAACGGCGCACATACCTCTTCCAGTACTTGAATGTATTTTTCACAAGTCTGGATTTTAAAA
GTGGCCAGTTTTTTTAATAGCATCAGAACAGTGTTAATTTGTTGTAATAATTGTGCGGTCTCGTTATTCT
CAGCATTCGATTTTGAGTTTGAGAGTAGAGTCTTTATGGGTACTAGGACTGCATTGAACAAGTAATAAGA
ACAATTCCAGGCAAAATATGGGGTGACATTATGATTGTCCATATAGCTACTTACAGACATAACAGTTCTT
TGTGCTGCATCGCTTAACATGATGGAGCATCGTTTAACTTCATAACTTTGATGATCATTTTGATCCTGTT
CTAGTTGTGACTTTTTCTGGGTAAAATTAGTGAAAAAATCTCTTAATACATAAATGATAAGAGACAACTG
TTTCCACTTCAGTTCGAATCTTGTAAAGGATAGCCAAGGGTGTTCCTTCAACAAATTGGTTAGAGCGGTG
GTGGAAATATCCATTTGTAAAAACTTTGGTGCCTGTCTCGAAACCTCCTCAATCTCATTACAAATCATCA
AGCATTTTTTTGCACATATAGGACTTTTTTCTGCAGTTACTGTTTTGTCTAGTTCATAGATTTTTGTGAA
AACTTGTAAGAGCCTTGCTGTTTCAATGATGCCATGACTAGTGATCTATAACTTCGTATAATGTATGCTA
TACGAAGTTATGACGTCATTCAATTAGAGACTAATTCAATTAGAGCTAATTCAATTAGCGCCGGAGTATA
AATAGAGGCGCTTCGTCTACGGAGCGACAATTCAATTCAAACAAGCAAAGTGAACACGTCGCTAAGCGAA
AGCTAAGCAAATAAACAAGCGCAGCTGAACAAGCTAAACAATCGGCCCATGGTGAGCAAGGGCGAGGAGG
ATAACATGGCCATCATCAAGGAGTTCATGCGCTTCAAGGTGCACATGGAGGGCTCCGTGAACGGCCACGA
GTTCGAGATCGAGGGCGAGGGCGAGGGCCGCCCCTACGAGGGCACCCAGACCGCCAAGCTGAAGGTGACC
AAGGGTGGCCCCCTGCCCTTCGCCTGGGACATCCTGTCCCCTCAGTTCATGTACGGCTCCAAGGCCTACG
TGAAGCACCCCGCCGACATCCCCGACTACTTGAAGCTGTCCTTCCCCGAGGGCTTCAAGTGGGAGCGCGT
GATGAACTTCGAGGACGGCGGCGTGGTGACCGTGACCCAGGACTCCTCCCTGCAGGACGGCGAGTTCATC
TACAAGGTGAAGCTGCGCGGCACCAACTTCCCCTCCGACGGCCCCGTAATGCAGAAGAAAACCATGGGCT
GGGAGGCCTCCTCCGAGCGGATGTACCCCGAGGACGGCGCCCTGAAGGGCGAGATCAAGCAGAGGCTGAA
GCTGAAGGACGGCGGCCACTACGACGCTGAGGTCAAGACCACCTACAAGGCCAAGAAGCCCGTGCAGCTG
CCCGGCGCCTACAACGTCAACATCAAGTTGGACATCACCTCCCACAACGAGGACTACACCATCGTGGAAC
AGTACGAACGCGCCGAGGGCCGCCACTCCACCGGCGGCATGGACGAGCTGTACAAGTAAGCGCCGCGACT
CTGATCATAATCAGCCATACCACATTTGTAGAGGTTTTACTTGCTTTAAAAAACCTCCCACACCTCCCCC
TGAACCTGAAACATAAAATGAATGCAATTGTTGTTGTTAACTTGTTTATTGCAGCTTATAATGGTTACAA
ATAAAGCAATAGCATCACAAATTTCACAAATAAAGCATTTTTTTCACTGCATTCTAGTTGTGGTTTGTCC
AAACTCATCAATGTATCTTAGCTGGATCTTATAAAAAATTCAATTATACTTGCTAAACTAACGGTTAATC
GTCGAGTGGTACCATAACTTCGTATAATGTATGCTATACGAAGTTATGCATGCGGTGGATCTAAACGAGT
TTTTAAGCAAACTCACTCCCTGACAATAAAAACGCAATTATCTTTAAATAAATATATTCTATTTATTAAC
CAAGTAGCTAATATAGCTAAAATCAATTTGTTGCTAACTTAAAACTAACATAATTATGTATTAGTTATTT
ACATTCTTTTGGTTGGTTACAACCAAATAAATAATATCACTTTTAAAAACTTAAGCCAGGAACTGAATAA
TTTTCTATTTGGCTTTAGTCGACGGTATCGATAAGCTTTTACTTGCCGCCGCCCAGGGGGCCGTAGCGGG
TGCGGTACTGGCTCACGCGGTTGCGCAGGCGCTGCACGCGCTGGCGCAGCTCGGCCACGCGGGTCTCCAG
GGCGGTGTTCTCGCGCTCCAGGAAGGCGGCCTCGATCTCCAGACTAGTACCTCCACCTCCACCTCCACCA
CCTCCTCCGCTAGCGGAGCTTATCTGGCTCAGCAAAGCGGAGAAATCCATATCAGCGATGCTGGAGAAAT
CCTCATCGCCGCTGAGGAGGCCATTGGGCAAACCCGGGGCACCCAGTGGGGCAGGGGCTGGATCGGGTGG
TCGCTGTGCGCCGGTCACCAGTCGCGTGATAGCCTCCGGGTATTCCATCAGCATGGGCTCTGTGGTATGA
GGTGCGACCGGGATTCCCTGATTCAAGAGCTGCTGAAACTCGCTGTTGTCCACGGATGCGAGATCGGTGA
ATACGGCAGGGTCTGTGCTGTTACCCAGCAGGGCTCCCAAGTCTTCGTCATCGAACTGAAGCTGCAAGAG
GGCCTCGCTCAGGGTTCCTTCGCCCGCCTGCGTTGGTTTCGGAGCAGGAGGGGCAACTGCCTGTGGGGGT
CCAGGCGCCAGCACGGGGACTGGAGCGGGGGCCTGGGCCAGAGCACTCACCATTGCGGGAGCCGGTGCCG
GAGCGGGCGCCTGGGGGAGGACTTGCGGTGGGGCCGGAGCCAGTGCCGATGCCTGGGAAATTTGTCCACT
GGGGAACACCATCGTGGGGAACTCATCATAGTTAATCGTGCTAAGGGAGGAAGTGAACGGGTAGGGCTGC
GGTGCGGGTTTGGGGACGCTGGCACTGCTGCGCGAAGGAACCGCAATACGACGGGGCGGGGGGCGCGGGT
CCGTGGGGCCCGAGAAGGGGGACTTTTTCATGATGGACTTGAAGGTTTCATAGGTTCGCTTCCGCTTTTC
TTCGATACGGTGACGGTCATCCGTATCGGGCAGGTACTGGAACTCCATCGGCGTGGAACCCAATTCGACC
TTTCTCTTCTTTTTTGGAGGCTCGGGAATTAATTCCGCTTTATCCATGGGCCCGGGGTTCTCCTCCACAT
CGCCGCAGGTCAGCAGGCTGCCGCGGCCCTCGAAGTTCCTATACTTTCTAGAGAAAAGGAACTTCGGAAT
AGGAACTTCAAGATCCCCCGGATCCTCGCATGGTTTTGCCTAATTGTTTCAGATTTATGGGGCTTACATA
CATACATAATTACTTTATACAACGAAAATTACTAAATAGAATCGTTCCTGTAAGCAGGACTGACACATTT
GCTTGCGTTGATTGCTATTATATCGACCTACCATAGTCACATAAATATGTACATATATAAATATGTATGT
ATGTACAATCGCATGCTTGACGGCAGTTAAGAAATGAAGTCACCATTTCGGTGAGCTGGCAACGATTATG
CTGTGGCCCCGAAAGGAATGACTCATCGTCCCAGAGAATCGATACCAACGGTGGAAAGCCAAGTGCATGC
CACACTGCGTGCACAGCCTGCTGCTACACTTGCCACAAACAGCAGGCGGAAAAGCGCAGCAGCGGCCCGA
ATCGGGGAAAATAGAAAGCGCTAATTATAGACGAAGTGAACGGCAGCTCTGCTTTCCCGCAGTCGAAACT
CCGTGCAATGACCCCGTTCTTTCACCACGAAATGAATGATCGCTGGGAGAAAGAAAAGGCAAAGAAAAAC
ATAGTGGGGTTTTCTTATTTCTGACAACACTGAATCTGGCCGATTTTATTCTTGTGTACACAACTTATCG
CCGAGTTAACTTGGCTTTTCTGCTATACGTGTCTTTGTGGATAAAATACTTTATGGTTTCTCGTACAATC
TTCATCGTTTTCGTATGCTTTTCAGTGTTGCAGTGAATTTTTTGTTGCGATTGGAAGCGTAAACACTGAT
TTCGACGGTTACCCCGCCCACCAATGACGCTCCCATCGAGCGTTGAAGTGGCGCGACGCAGATCCAGACA
TGATAAGATACATTGATGAGTTTGGACAAACCACAACTAGAATGCAGTGAAAAAAATGCTTTATTTGTGA
AATTTGTGATGCTATTGCTTTATTTGTAACCATTATAAGCTGCAATAAACAAGTTAACAACAACAATTGC
ATTCATTTTATGTTTCAGGTTCAGGGGGAGGTGTGGGAGGTTTTTTAAAGCAAGTAAAACCTCTACAAAT
GTGGTATGGCTGATTATGATCTCTAGTCAAGGCACTATACATCAAATATTTTTCCATAATTTTCTTGTAT
AGCAGTGCAGCTTTTTCCTTTGTGGTGTAAATAGCAAAGCAAGCAAGAGTTCTATTACTAAACACAGCAT
GACTCAAAAAACTTAGCAATTCTGAAGGAAAGTCATTGGGGTCTTCTACCTTTCTCTTCTTTTTTGGAGG
AGTAGAATGTTGAGAGTCAGCAGTAGCCTCATCATCACTAGATGGCATTTCTTCTGAGCAAAACAGGTTT
TCCTCATTAAAGGCATTCCACCACTGCTCCCATTCATCAGTTCCATAGGTTGGAATCTAAAATACACAAA
CAATTAGAATCAGTAGTTTAACACATTATACACTTAAAAATTTTATATTTACCTTAGAGCTTTAAATCTC
TGTAGGTAGTTTGTCCAATTATGTCACACCACAGAAGTAAGGTTCCTTCACAAAGATCCTCTAGCACTAG
TGCGCGAATTCTCTAGCTTCAAAAGCGCTCTGAAGTTCCTATACTTTCTAGAGAAAAGGAACTTCGGAAT
AGGAACTTCACGCGAGGATCCAAGCAGGGACAATTGGATCTCCCAAGAGTAGACAGACCACCAAATTCGG
CGTCTTTGTTCCAGAATGCTGCTATCACTGAAGGACGAGGGGAGGTCCCTATTCAAGCCCAATGATATGG
CCATTCTTATGGAAAAGCTGTGAAAATTATAGCTAGTATTTGTTTTCTGCCTCCACTGTGTATATCGCGA
CAGAAGATGTAGGGCTGTCACCAAAATTATGGAACCTGACTCGAAGACCTTGCTCGTCAAATGAGATTTA
GCATTTTGATAGTAAAAAACATCTATATCAGTAGATTCCCCCTCTATACACCAGGCTCCAATGGCTAATA
TGCAGTTAAAAAGGATTTGCCATTGATCCTTCGACGCGATTTCAATCTGGTTATTATACAACATCATTAG
CGTCGGTGAGTGCACGATAGGGCAGTAGGGGTGAAAATTATTGAGATAACTTTGAAGTAAACGGGATGTT
GTGGATCTAGAAGCCAACGTGTATCTATCCGTAATCATGGTCGGGAGCCTGTTAACGTTAGAGTTCGTGT
AATTTTCCGGTTTAAAGCCAATAGATCGAAGAATACATAAGAGAGAACCGTCGCCAAAGAACCCATTATT
GTTGGGGTCCGTTTTCAGGAAGGGCAAGCCATCCGACATGTCATCCTCTTCAGACCAATCAAATCCATGA
AGAGCATCCCTGGGCATAAAATCCAACGGAATTGTGGAGTTATCATGATGAGCTGCCGAGTCAATCGATA
CAGTCAACTGTCTTTGACCTTTGTTACTACTCTCTTCCGATGATGATGTCGCACTTATTCTATGCTGTCT
CAATGTTAGAGGCATATCAGTCTCCACTGAAGCCAATCTATCTGTGACGGCATCTTTATTCACATTATCT
TGTACAAATAATCCTGTTAACAATGCTTTTATATCCTGTAAAGAATCCATTTTCAAAATCATGTCAAGGT
CTTCTCGAGGAAAAATCAGTAGAAATAGCTGTTCCAGTCTTTCTAGCCTTGATTCCACTTCTGTCAGATG
TGCCCTAGTCAGCGGAGACCTTTTGGTTTTGGGAGAGTAGCGACACTCCCAGTTGTTCTTCAGACACTTG
GCGCACTTCGGTTTTTCTTTGGAGCACTTGAGCTTTTTAAGTCGGCAAATATCGCATGCTTGTTCGATAG
AAGACAGTAGCTTTCATCATTAGGATCCAGATCTATTACCCTGTTATCCCTAGAAGTTCCTATACTTTCT
AGAGAATAGGAACTTCAGATCTCGCGTTACGTAGAAGTTTCTATTCTCTAGAAAGTATAGAAACTTCGTA
CTTGAAGACGAAAGGGCCTCGTGATACGCCTATTTTTATAGGTTAATGTCATGATAATAATGGTTTCTTA
GACGTCAGGTGGCACTTTTCGGGGAAATGTGCGCGGAACCCCTATTTGTTTATTTTTCTAAATACATTCA
AATATGTATCCGCTCATGAGACAATAACCCTGATAAATGCTTCAATAATATTGAAAAAGGAAGAGTATGA
GTATTCAACATTTCCGTGTCGCCCTTATTCCCTTTTTTGCGGCATTTTGCCTTCCTGTTTTTGCTCACCC
AGAAACGCTGGTGAAAGTAAAAGATGCTGAAGATCAGTTGGGTGCACGAGTGGGTTACATCGAACTGGAT
CTCAACAGCGGTAAGATCCTTGAGAGTTTTCGCCCCGAAGAACGTTTTCCAATGATGAGCACTTTTAAAG
TTCTGCTATGTGGCGCGGTATTATCCCGTATTGACGCCGGGCAAGAGCAACTCGGTCGCCGCATACACTA
TTCTCAGAATGACTTGGTTGAGTACTCACCAGTCACAGAAAAGCATCTTACGGATGGCATGACAGTAAGA
GAATTATGCAGTGCTGCCATAACCATGAGTGATAACACTGCGGCCAACTTACTTCTGACAACGATCGGAG
GACCGAAGGAGCTAACCGCTTTTTTGCACAACATGGGGGATCATGTAACTCGCCTTGATCGTTGGGAACC
GGAGCTGAATGAAGCCATACCAAACGACGAGCGTGACACCACGATGCCTGTAGCAATGGCAACAACGTTG
CGCAAACTATTAACTGGCGAACTACTTACTCTAGCTTCCCGGCAACAATTAATAGACTGGATGGAGGCGG
ATAAAGTTGCAGGACCACTTCTGCGCTCGGCCCTTCCGGCTGGCTGGTTTATTGCTGATAAATCTGGAGC
CGGTGAGCGTGGGTCTCGCGGTATCATTGCAGCACTGGGGCCAGATGGTAAGCCCTCCCGTATCGTAGTT
ATCTACACGACGGGGAGTCAGGCAACTATGGATGAACGAAATAGACAGATCGCTGAGATAGGTGCCTCAC
TGATTAAGCATTGGTAACTGTCAGACCAAGTTTACTCATATATACTTTAGATTGATTTAAAACTTCATTT
TTAATTTAAAAGGATCTAGGTGAAGATCCTTTTTGATAATCTCATGACCAAAATCCCTTAACGTGAGTTT
TCGTTCCACTGAGCGTCAGACCCCGTAGAAAAGATCAAAGGATCTTC
Features (pLannotate 1.2.2; 29 found; start..end, strand, type, name):
      1..589     +  rep_origin     ori: high-copy-number ColE1/pMB1/pBR322/pUC origin of replication
    676..745     +  protein_bind   attB: attB site for the φC31 integrase (Groth et al., 2000) phage φC31 integrase
   1192..1267    -  misc_RNA       gRNA scaffold: guide RNA scaffold for the Streptococcus pyogenes CRISPR/Cas9 system
   1288..1708    -  promoter       dU6-3 promoter: RNA polymerase III promoter for Drosophila U6-3 snRNA (Port et al., 2014)
   1709..1784    -  misc_RNA       gRNA scaffold: guide RNA scaffold for the Streptococcus pyogenes CRISPR/Cas9 system
   1804..2600    -  promoter       dU6-1 promoter: RNA polymerase III promoter for Drosophila U6-1 snRNA (Port et al., 2014)
   2616..2649    -  protein_bind   FRT (minimal): supports FLP-mediated excision but not integration (Turan and Bode, 2011) FLP recombinase from the Saccharomyces cerevisiae 2μ plasmid
   2659..3003    -  CDS            GAL4 activation domain: activation domain of the GAL4 transcriptional activator; Saccharomyces cerevisiae GAL4 (truncated)
   4038..4071    -  protein_bind   loxP: Cre-mediated recombination occurs in the 8-bp core sequence (GCATACAT). Cre recombinase
   4121..4243    +  promoter       hsp70 promoter (fragment): Drosophila melanogaster hsp70Bb promoter
   4249..4956    +  CDS            mCherry: mCherry is a basic (constitutively fluorescent) red fluorescent protein published in 2004, derived from Discosoma sp.. It is reported to be a very rapidly-maturing monomer with low acid sensitivity.
   4972..5056    +  CDS            large T antigen (fragment): large T antigen from SV40 (simian virus 40)
   5079..5200    +  polyA_signal   SV40 poly(A) signal: SV40 polyadenylation signal
   5264..5297    -  protein_bind   loxP: Cre-mediated recombination occurs in the 8-bp core sequence (GCATACAT). Cre recombinase
   5548..5568    -  misc_feature   MCS (fragment): pBluescript multiple cloning site
   5755..6567    -  CDS            RELA (fragment): TF65_HUMAN - Also known as NFKB3. Experimental evidence at protein level: Swiss-Prot protein existence level 1. NF-kappa-B is a pleiotropic transcription factor present in almost all cell types and is the endpoint of a series of signal transduction events that are initiated by a vast array of stimuli related to many biological processes such as inflammation, immunity, differentiation, cell growth, tumorigenesis and apoptosis. NF-kappa-B is a homo- or heterodimeric complex formed by the Rel-like domain- containing proteins RELA/p65, RELB, NFKB1/p105, NFKB1/p50, REL and NFKB2/p52. The heterodime
   6578..6597    -  CDS            SV40 NLS (fragment): nuclear localization signal of SV40 (simian virus 40) large T antigen
   6682..6729    -  protein_bind   FRT: FLP-mediated recombination occurs in the 8-bp core sequence TCTAGAAA (Turan and Bode, 2011). FLP recombinase from the Saccharomyces cerevisiae 2μ plasmid
   7551..7685    -  polyA_signal   SV40 poly(A) signal: SV40 polyadenylation signal
   7708..7791    -  CDS            large T antigen (fragment): large T antigen from SV40 (simian virus 40)
   7816..7950    -  CDS            LT_POVHA (fragment): Protein inferred from homology: Swiss-Prot protein existence level 3. Isoform large T antigen is a key early protein essential for both driving viral replication and inducing cellular transformation. Plays a role in viral genome replication by driving entry of quiescent cells into the cell cycle and by autoregulating the synthesis of viral early mRNA. Displays highly oncogenic activities by corrupting the host cellular checkpoint mechanisms that guard cell division and the transcription, replication, and repair of DNA. Participates in the modulation of cellular gene expression preceeding viral
   7957..7977    -  CDS            SV40 NLS: nuclear localization signal of SV40 (simian virus 40) large T antigen
   8107..8172    -  intron         small t intron: SV40 (simian virus 40) small t antigen intron
   8174..8248    -  CDS            small t antigen (fragment): SV40 (simian virus 40) small t antigen
   8292..8339    -  protein_bind   FRT: FLP-mediated recombination occurs in the 8-bp core sequence TCTAGAAA (Turan and Bode, 2011). FLP recombinase from the Saccharomyces cerevisiae 2μ plasmid
   8352..9533    -  CDS            GAL4 (fragment): GAL4 transcriptional activator; Saccharomyces cerevisiae GAL4
   9573..9606    -  protein_bind   FRT (minimal): supports FLP-mediated excision but not integration (Turan and Bode, 2011) FLP recombinase from the Saccharomyces cerevisiae 2μ plasmid
   9762..9866    +  promoter       AmpR promoter: bla
   9867..10727   +  CDS            AmpR: β-lactamase; bla; confers resistance to ampicillin, carbenicillin, and related antibiotics
