[The description below was written by a language model from this plasmid's Addgene catalogue record and pLannotate feature annotations shown in this document.]
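Description:
pHACK-Sparse.FRT10-p65.AD is a Drosophila donor plasmid built on the pHACK backbone for the HACK (homology-assisted CRISPR knock-in) approach, in which an existing GAL4 transgene is converted in vivo into a different driver. Here the new driver is a sparse, FLP-gated p65 activation-domain hemidriver of the split-GAL4 type. The plasmid is maintained in bacteria through a high-copy ColE1/pUC origin and an ampicillin resistance gene. A φC31 attB site allows site-specific integration of the donor into the fly genome.

The feature table shows two stretches of yeast GAL4 coding sequence, a large fragment and the truncated activation domain region. They flank the payload and most plausibly serve as homology arms for repair into a GAL4 target. Two S. pyogenes gRNA scaffolds, driven by the Drosophila U6-1 and U6-3 Pol III promoters, supply the guides for Cas9 cleavage; their targets are not stated, though in HACK designs they are directed at GAL4.

Between the arms lies a STOP cassette made of SV40 small t intron, large T and poly(A) sequences and bracketed by two FRT-type sites, which the record names FRT10. It is followed by an SV40 NLS fragment and the human RELA/p65 activation domain. FLP-mediated excision of the STOP should permit p65.AD expression. According to the associated publication title, this arrangement belongs to a sparse driver system for single-cell labelling and manipulation.

A loxP-flanked mCherry marker with an hsp70 promoter fragment and SV40 poly(A) signal provides a Cre-removable visible marker; any upstream enhancer controlling it is not annotated. Additional minimal FRT sites lie just outside the two GAL4 arms, but the record does not explain their role.
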