Addgene plasmid #232832: pHACK-Sparse.FRT10-p65.AD
Purpose: Sparse.FRT10 p65.AD for HACK system
Depositing lab: Liqun Luo. Depositing organization: Stanford University. Publication: The sparse driver system for in vivo single-cell labeling and manipulation in Drosophila. Xu C, Luo L. bioRxiv [Preprint]. 2024 Dec 4:2024.12.02.626507. doi: 10.1101/2024.12.02.626507. PubMed 39677673.
Backbone
  Vector backbone: pHACK
  Vector type: Insect Expression, CRISPR
Growth in bacteria
  Bacterial resistance: Ampicillin, 100 μg/mL
  Growth temperature: 30°C
  Growth strain: NEB Stable
  Copy number: Unknown
Gene/Insert 1
  Gene/Insert name: FRT10-STOP-FRT10
Gene/Insert 2
  Gene/Insert name: p65.AD
Terms and licenses: Academic/Nonprofit Terms; Industry Terms: Not Available to Industry
Depositor comments: Please visit https://doi.org/10.1101/2024.12.02.626507 for bioRxiv preprint.
How to cite: pHACK-Sparse.FRT10-p65.AD was a gift from Liqun Luo (Addgene plasmid # 232832 ; http://n2t.net/addgene:232832 ; RRID:Addgene_232832)
